Addgene plasmid #14758: pCAG-mir30
Depositing lab: Connie Cepko. Depositing organization: Harvard Medical School. Publication: Controlled expression of transgenes introduced by in vivo electroporation. Matsuda T, Cepko CL. Proc Natl Acad Sci U S A. 2007 Jan 16;104(3):1027-32. doi: 10.1073/pnas.0610155104 PubMed 17209010.
Backbone
  Vector backbone: pCAGEN
  Backbone size w/o insert (bp): 4779
  Vector type: Mammalian Expression, RNAi
Growth in bacteria
  Bacterial resistance: Ampicillin, 100 μg/mL
  Growth temperature: 37°C
  Growth strain: DH5alpha
  Copy number: High Copy
Gene/Insert
  Gene/Insert name: mir30 cassette
  Species: H. sapiens (human)
  Insert size (bp): 205
  Cloning method: Restriction Enzyme; 5′ cloning site EcoRI (destroyed during cloning); 3′ cloning site NotI (not destroyed)
  Sequencing primers: 5′ pCAG-F
Resource information
  A portion of this plasmid was derived from a plasmid made by: The mir30 cassette was amplified by PCR using pSM2 (Open Biosystems) as a template.
Terms and licenses: Academic/Nonprofit Terms; Industry Terms: Not Available to Industry
Depositor comments: Haipin DNA can be cloned into the XhoI/EcoRI site. A protocol for hairpin DNA design and cloning was reported by Gregory Hannon lab (http://hannonlab.cshl.edu/GH_protocols.html )(Paddison et al. Nat. Methods 1, 163-167 (2004)). Note that there are some discrepancies between the Addgene quality control sequence and the assembled sequence from the depositor. These differences are not known to affect function.
How to cite: pCAG-mir30 was a gift from Connie Cepko (Addgene plasmid # 14758 ; http://n2t.net/addgene:14758 ; RRID:Addgene_14758)
