[The description below was written by a language model from this plasmid's Addgene catalogue record and pLannotate feature annotations shown in this document.]
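Description:
pCAG-mir30 is a mammalian expression and RNAi vector built on the pCAGEN backbone, designed as an empty recipient for microRNA-embedded short hairpin RNAs. It is maintained in E. coli as a high-copy plasmid through a ColE1/pUC-type origin and is selected with ampicillin via the β-lactamase gene and its native promoter. The backbone also carries remnants of lac regulatory sequences, as well as an SV40 origin of replication and SV40 poly(A) signal. No mammalian selection marker or reporter is annotated.

The payload is a roughly 200 bp cassette derived from human miR-30a, amplified from the pSM2 shRNA vector and inserted between EcoRI (destroyed in cloning) and NotI sites. It consists of the 5′ and 3′ sequences that flank the natural miR-30a precursor, separated by a short gap where, according to the depositor, hairpin DNA is cloned using XhoI and EcoRI sites. The cassette lies downstream of the CAG promoter, which comprises the CMV immediate-early enhancer, the chicken β-actin promoter and a chimeric β-actin/β-globin intron, and it is followed by a rabbit β-globin polyadenylation signal. The short HBB fragments in the annotation are most likely globin exon remnants of this promoter/terminator unit rather than an expressed coding sequence. Because the hairpin sits in a miR-30 context, it can be transcribed by RNA polymerase II from this strong, broadly active promoter and then processed by the endogenous microRNA pathway into a silencing RNA.

The associated publication concerns controlled transgene expression after in vivo electroporation, which is consistent with use for gene knockdown in electroporated tissue. The depositor notes minor discrepancies between the assembled sequence and the repository's quality-control sequence that are not known to affect function.
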