Features (pLannotate 1.2.2; 19 found; start..end, strand, type, name):
      4..383     +  enhancer       CMV enhancer: human cytomegalovirus immediate early enhancer
    386..661     +  promoter       chicken β-actin promoter: No description available
    662..1670    +  intron         chimeric intron: chimera between introns from chicken β-actin and rabbit β-globin
   1668..1724    +  CDS            HBB (fragment): HBB_LEPEU - Experimental evidence at protein level: Swiss-Prot protein existence level 1. Involved in oxygen transport from the lung to the various peripheral tissues. From Lepus europaeus (European hare).
   1750..1843    +  ncRNA          5' miR-30a: sequence upstream of the 71-nt precursor of the human miR-30a microRNA (Zeng et al., 2002) miRNA
   1857..1969    +  ncRNA          3' miR-30a: sequence downstream of the 71-nt precursor of the human miR-30a microRNA (Zeng et al., 2002) miRNA
   1978..2064    +  CDS            HBB (fragment): HBB_PONPY - Experimental evidence at transcript level: Swiss-Prot protein existence level 2. Involved in oxygen transport from the lung to the various peripheral tissues. From Pongo pygmaeus (Bornean orangutan).
   2135..2190    +  polyA_signal   β-globin poly(A) signal: rabbit β-globin polyadenylation signal (Gil and Proudfoot, 1987)
   2573..2589    -  protein_bind   lac operator: The lac repressor binds to the lac operator to inhibit transcription in E. coli. This inhibition can be relieved by adding lactose or isopropyl-β-D-thiogalactopyranoside (IPTG). lac repressor encoded by lacI
   2597..2627    -  promoter       lac promoter: promoter for the E. coli lac operon
   2642..2663    -  protein_bind   CAP binding site: CAP binding activates transcription in the presence of cAMP. E. coli catabolite activator protein
   2676..2715    -  CDS            lacI (fragment): lac repressor; lacI; The lac repressor binds to the lac operator to inhibit transcription in E. coli. This inhibition can be relieved by adding lactose or isopropyl-β-D-thiogalactopyranoside (IPTG).
   2722..2744    +  promoter       SV40 promoter (fragment): SV40 enhancer and early promoter
   2768..2903    +  rep_origin     SV40 ori: SV40 origin of replication
   2923..3057    +  polyA_signal   SV40 poly(A) signal: SV40 polyadenylation signal
   3059..3113    -  CDS            lacI (fragment): lac repressor; lacI; The lac repressor binds to the lac operator to inhibit transcription in E. coli. This inhibition can be relieved by adding lactose or isopropyl-β-D-thiogalactopyranoside (IPTG).
   3296..3884    -  rep_origin     ori: high-copy-number ColE1/pMB1/pBR322/pUC origin of replication
   4055..4915    -  CDS            AmpR: β-lactamase; bla; confers resistance to ampicillin, carbenicillin, and related antibiotics
   4916..5020    -  promoter       AmpR promoter: bla
>Addgene plasmid #14758 | pCAG-mir30 | depositor full sequence | sequence record 8155 | Author sequence
GTCGACATTGATTATTGACTAGTTATTAATAGTAATCAATTACGGGGTCATTAGTTCATAGCCCATATAT
GGAGTTCCGCGTTACATAACTTACGGTAAATGGCCCGCCTGGCTGACCGCCCAACGACCCCCGCCCATTG
ACGTCAATAATGACGTATGTTCCCATAGTAACGCCAATAGGGACTTTCCATTGACGTCAATGGGTGGACT
ATTTACGGTAAACTGCCCACTTGGCAGTACATCAAGTGTATCATATGCCAAGTACGCCCCCTATTGACGT
CAATGACGGTAAATGGCCCGCCTGGCATTATGCCCAGTACATGACCTTATGGGACTTTCCTACTTGGCAG
TACATCTACGTATTAGTCATCGCTATTACCATGGGTCGAGGTGAGCCCCACGTTCTGCTTCACTCTCCCC
ATCTCCCCCCCCTCCCCACCCCCAATTTTGTATTTATTTATTTTTTAATTATTTTGTGCAGCGATGGGGG
CGGGGGGGGGGGGGGCGCGCGCCAGGCGGGGCGGGGCGGGGCGAGGGGCGGGGCGGGGCGAGGCGGAGAG
GTGCGGCGGCAGCCAATCAGAGCGGCGCGCTCCGAAAGTTTCCTTTTATGGCGAGGCGGCGGCGGCGGCG
GCCCTATAAAAAGCGAAGCGCGCGGCGGGCGGGAGTCGCTGCGTTGCCTTCGCCCCGTGCCCCGCTCCGC
GCCGCCTCGCGCCGCCCGCCCCGGCTCTGACTGACCGCGTTACTCCCACAGGTGAGCGGGCGGGACGGCC
CTTCTCCTCCGGGCTGTAATTAGCGCTTGGTTTAATGACGGCTCGTTTCTTTTCTGTGGCTGCGTGAAAG
CCTTAAAGGGCTCCGGGAGGGCCCTTTGTGCGGGGGGGAGCGGCTCGGGGGGTGCGTGCGTGTGTGTGTG
CGTGGGGAGCGCCGCGTGCGGCCCGCGCTGCCCGGCGGCTGTGAGCGCTGCGGGCGCGGCGCGGGGCTTT
GTGCGCTCCGCGTGTGCGCGAGGGGAGCGCGGCCGGGGGCGGTGCCCCGCGGTGCGGGGGGGCTGCGAGG
GGAACAAAGGCTGCGTGCGGGGTGTGTGCGTGGGGGGGTGAGCAGGGGGTGTGGGCGCGGCGGTCGGGCT
GTAACCCCCCCCTGCACCCCCCTCCCCGAGTTGCTGAGCACGGCCCGGCTTCGGGTGCGGGGCTCCGTGC
GGGGCGTGGCGCGGGGCTCGCCGTGCCGGGCGGGGGGTGGCGGCAGGTGGGGGTGCCGGGCGGGGCGGGG
CCGCCTCGGGCCGGGGAGGGCTCGGGGGAGGGGCGCGGCGGCCCCGGAGCGCCGGCGGCTGTCGAGGCGC
GGCGAGCCGCAGCCATTGCCTTTTATGGTAATCGTGCGAGAGGGCGCAGGGACTTCCTTTGTCCCAAATC
TGGCGGAGCCGAAATCTGGGAGGCGCCGCCGCACCCCCTCTAGCGGGCGCGGGCGAAGCGGTGCGGCGCC
GGCAGGAAGGAAATGGGCGGGGAGGGCCTTCGTGCGTCGCCGCGCCGCCGTCCCCTTCTCCATCTCCAGC
CTCGGGGCTGCCGCAGGGGGACGGCTGCCTTCGGGGGGGACGGGGCAGGGCGGGGTTCGGCTTCTGGCGT
GTGACCGGCGGCTCTAGAGCCTCTGCTAACCATGTTCATGCCTTCTTCTTTTTCCTACAGCTCCTGGGCA
ACGTGCTGGTTATTGTGCTGTCTCATCATTTTGGCAAAGAATTTCGACTAGGGATAACAGGGTAATTGTT
TGAATGAGGCTTCAGTACTTTACAGAATCGTTGCCTGCACATCTTGGAAACACTTGCTGGGATTACTTCT
TCAGGTTAACCCAACAGAAGGCTCGAGCAACCAGAATTCAAGGGGCTACTTTAGGAGCAATTATCTTGTT
TACTAAAACTGAATACCTTGCTATCTCTTTGATACATTTTTACAAAGCTGAATTAAAATGGTATAAATTA
AATCACTTTTTTGATATCATCGATGCGGCCGCACTCCTCAGGTGCAGGCTGCCTATCAGAAGGTGGTGGC
TGGTGTGGCCAATGCCCTGGCTCACAAATACCACTGAGATCTTTTTCCCTCTGCCAAAAATTATGGGGAC
ATCATGAAGCCCCTTGAGCATCTGACTTCTGGCTAATAAAGGAAATTTATTTTCATTGCAATAGTGTGTT
GGAATTTTTTGTGTCTCTCACTCGGAAGGACATATGGGAGGGCAAATCATTTAAAACATCAGAATGAGTA
TTTGGTTTAGAGTTTGGCAACATATGCCATATGCTGGCTGCCATGAACAAAGGTGGCTATAAAGAGGTCA
TCAGTATATGAAACAGCCCCCTGCTGTCCATTCCTTATTCCATAGAAAAGCCTTGACTTGAGGTTAGATT
TTTTTTATATTTTGTTTTGTGTTATTTTTTTCTTTAACATCCCTAAAATTTTCCTTACATGTTTTACTAG
CCAGATTTTTCCTCCTCTCCTGACTACTCCCAGTCATAGCTGTCCCTCTTCTCTTATGAAGATCCCTCGA
CCTGCAGCCCAAGCTTGGCGTAATCATGGTCATAGCTGTTTCCTGTGTGAAATTGTTATCCGCTCACAAT
TCCACACAACATACGAGCCGGAAGCATAAAGTGTAAAGCCTGGGGTGCCTAATGAGTGAGCTAACTCACA
TTAATTGCGTTGCGCTCACTGCCCGCTTTCCAGTCGGGAAACCTGTCGTGCCAGCGGATCCGCATCTCAA
TTAGTCAGCAACCATAGTCCCGCCCCTAACTCCGCCCATCCCGCCCCTAACTCCGCCCAGTTCCGCCCAT
TCTCCGCCCCATGGCTGACTAATTTTTTTTATTTATGCAGAGGCCGAGGCCGCCTCGGCCTCTGAGCTAT
TCCAGAAGTAGTGAGGAGGCTTTTTTGGAGGCCTAGGCTTTTGCAAAAAGCTAACTTGTTTATTGCAGCT
TATAATGGTTACAAATAAAGCAATAGCATCACAAATTTCACAAATAAAGCATTTTTTTCACTGCATTCTA
GTTGTGGTTTGTCCAAACTCATCAATGTATCTTATCATGTCTGGATCCGCTGCATTAATGAATCGGCCAA
CGCGCGGGGAGAGGCGGTTTGCGTATTGGGCGCTCTTCCGCTTCCTCGCTCACTGACTCGCTGCGCTCGG
TCGTTCGGCTGCGGCGAGCGGTATCAGCTCACTCAAAGGCGGTAATACGGTTATCCACAGAATCAGGGGA
TAACGCAGGAAAGAACATGTGAGCAAAAGGCCAGCAAAAGGCCAGGAACCGTAAAAAGGCCGCGTTGCTG
GCGTTTTTCCATAGGCTCCGCCCCCCTGACGAGCATCACAAAAATCGACGCTCAAGTCAGAGGTGGCGAA
ACCCGACAGGACTATAAAGATACCAGGCGTTTCCCCCTGGAAGCTCCCTCGTGCGCTCTCCTGTTCCGAC
CCTGCCGCTTACCGGATACCTGTCCGCCTTTCTCCCTTCGGGAAGCGTGGCGCTTTCTCAATGCTCACGC
TGTAGGTATCTCAGTTCGGTGTAGGTCGTTCGCTCCAAGCTGGGCTGTGTGCACGAACCCCCCGTTCAGC
CCGACCGCTGCGCCTTATCCGGTAACTATCGTCTTGAGTCCAACCCGGTAAGACACGACTTATCGCCACT
GGCAGCAGCCACTGGTAACAGGATTAGCAGAGCGAGGTATGTAGGCGGTGCTACAGAGTTCTTGAAGTGG
TGGCCTAACTACGGCTACACTAGAAGGACAGTATTTGGTATCTGCGCTCTGCTGAAGCCAGTTACCTTCG
GAAAAAGAGTTGGTAGCTCTTGATCCGGCAAACAAACCACCGCTGGTAGCGGTGGTTTTTTTGTTTGCAA
GCAGCAGATTACGCGCAGAAAAAAAGGATCTCAAGAAGATCCTTTGATCTTTTCTACGGGGTCTGACGCT
CAGTGGAACGAAAACTCACGTTAAGGGATTTTGGTCATGAGATTATCAAAAAGGATCTTCACCTAGATCC
TTTTAAATTAAAAATGAAGTTTTAAATCAATCTAAAGTATATATGAGTAAACTTGGTCTGACAGTTACCA
ATGCTTAATCAGTGAGGCACCTATCTCAGCGATCTGTCTATTTCGTTCATCCATAGTTGCCTGACTCCCC
GTCGTGTAGATAACTACGATACGGGAGGGCTTACCATCTGGCCCCAGTGCTGCAATGATACCGCGAGACC
CACGCTCACCGGCTCCAGATTTATCAGCAATAAACCAGCCAGCCGGAAGGGCCGAGCGCAGAAGTGGTCC
TGCAACTTTATCCGCCTCCATCCAGTCTATTAATTGTTGCCGGGAAGCTAGAGTAAGTAGTTCGCCAGTT
AATAGTTTGCGCAACGTTGTTGCCATTGCTACAGGCATCGTGGTGTCACGCTCGTCGTTTGGTATGGCTT
CATTCAGCTCCGGTTCCCAACGATCAAGGCGAGTTACATGATCCCCCATGTTGTGCAAAAAAGCGGTTAG
CTCCTTCGGTCCTCCGATCGTTGTCAGAAGTAAGTTGGCCGCAGTGTTATCACTCATGGTTATGGCAGCA
CTGCATAATTCTCTTACTGTCATGCCATCCGTAAGATGCTTTTCTGTGACTGGTGAGTACTCAACCAAGT
CATTCTGAGAATAGTGTATGCGGCGACCGAGTTGCTCTTGCCCGGCGTCAATACGGGATAATACCGCGCC
ACATAGCAGAACTTTAAAAGTGCTCATCATTGGAAAACGTTCTTCGGGGCGAAAACTCTCAAGGATCTTA
CCGCTGTTGAGATCCAGTTCGATGTAACCCACTCGTGCACCCAACTGATCTTCAGCATCTTTTACTTTCA
CCAGCGTTTCTGGGTGAGCAAAAACAGGAAGGCAAAATGCCGCAAAAAAGGGAATAAGGGCGACACGGAA
ATGTTGAATACTCATACTCTTCCTTTTTCAATATTATTGAAGCATTTATCAGGGTTATTGTCTCATGAGC
GGATACATATTTGAATGTATTTAGAAAAATAAACAAATAGGGGTTCCGCGCACATTTCCCCGAAAAGTGC
CACCTG
