>Addgene plasmid #14758 | pCAG-mir30 | addgene partial sequence | sequence record 21321 | pCAG-F 5'-GCAACGTGCTGGTTATTGTG-3'
ACTAGGGAAACAGGGTAATTGTTTGAATGAGGCTTCAGTACTTTACAGAATCGTTGCCTGCACATCTTGG
AAACACTTGCTGGGATTACTTCTTCAGGTTAACCCAACAGAAGGCTCGAGCAACCAGAATTCAAGGGGCT
ACTTTAGGAGCAATTATCTTGTTTACTAAAACTGAATACCTTGCTATCTCTTTGATACATTTTTACAAAG
CTGAATTAAAATGGTATAAATTATCACTTTTGATATCATCGATGCGGCCGCACTCCTCAGGTGCAGGCTG
CCTATCAGAAGGTGGTGGCTGGTGTGGCCAATGCCCTGGCTCACAAATACCACTGAGATCTTTTTCCCTC
TGCCAAAAATTATGGGGACATCATGAAGCCCCTTGAGCATCTGACTTCTGGCTAATAAAGGAAATTTATT
TTCATTGCAATAGTGTGTTGGAATTTTTTGTGTCTCTCACTCGGAAGGACATATGGGAGGGCAAATCATT
TAAAACATCAGAATGAGTATTTGGTTTAGAGTTTGGCAACATATGCCCATATGCTGGCTGCCATGAACAA
AGGTTGGCTATAAAGAGGTCATCAGTATATGAAACAGCCCCCTGCTGTCCATTCCTTATTCCATAGAAAA
GCCTTGACTTGAGGTTAGATTTTTTTTATATTTTGTTTTGTGTTATTTTTTTCTTTAACATCCCTAAAAT
TTTCCTTACATGTTTTACTAGCCAGATTTTTCCTCCTCTCCTGACTA
