>Addgene plasmid #14758 | pCAG-mir30 | addgene partial sequence | sequence record 222921 | Addgene Partial NGS Result
GGCTTCTGGCGTGTGACCGGCGGCTCTAGAGCCTCTGCTAACCATGTTCATGCCTTCTTCTTTTTCCTAC
AGCTCCTGGGCAACGTGCTGGTTATTGTGCTGTCTCATCATTTTGGCAAAGAATTTCGACTAGGGATAAC
AGGGTAATTGTTTGAATGAGGCTTCAGTACTTTACAGAATCGTTGCCTGCACATCTTGGAAACACTTGCT
GGGATTACTTCTTCAGGTTAACCCAACAGAAGGCTCGAGCAACCAGAATTCAAGGGGCTACTTTAGGAGC
AATTATCTTGTTTACTAAAACTGAATACCTTGCTATCTCTTTGATACATTTTTACAAAGCTGAATTAAAA
TGGTATAAATTATCACTTTTGATATCATCGATGCGGCCGCACTCCTCAGGTGCAGGCTGCCTATCAGAAG
GTGGTGGCTGGTGTGGCCAATGCCCTGGCTCACAAATACCACTGAGATCTTTTTCCCTCTGCCAAAAATT
ATGGGGACATCATGAAGCCCCTTGAGCATCTGACTTCTGGCTAATAAAGGAAATTTATTTTCATTGCAAT
AGTGTGTTGGAATTTTTTGTGTCTCTCACTCGGAAGGACATATGGGAGGGCAAATCATTTAAAACATCAG
AATGAGTATTTGGTTTAGAGTTTGGCAACATATGCCCATATGCTGGCTGCCATGAACAAAGGTTGGCTAT
AAAGAGGTCATCAGTATATGAAACAGCCCCCTGCTGTCCATTCCTTATTCCATAGAAAAGCCTTGACTTG
AGGTTAGATTTTTTTTATATTTTGTTTTGTGTTATTTTTTTCTTTAACATCCCTAAAATTTTCCTTACAT
GTTTTACTAGCCAGATTTTTCCTCCTCTCCTGACTACTCCCAGTCATAGCTGTCCCTCTTCTCTTATGGA
GATCCCTCGACCTGCAGCCCAAGCTTGGCGTAATCATGGTCATAGCTGTTTCCTGTGTGAAATTGTTATC
CGCTCACAATTCCACACAACATACGAGCCGGAAGCATAAAGTGTAAAGCCTGGGGTGCCTAATGAGTGAG
CTAACTCACATTAATTGCGTTGCGCTCACTGCCCGCTTTCCAGTCGGGAAACCTGTCGTGCCAGCGGATC
CGCATCTCAATTAGTCAGCAACCATAGTCCCGCCCCTAACTCCGCCCATCCCGCCCCTAACTCCGCCCAG
TTCCGCCCATTCTCCGCCCCATGGCTGACTAATTTTTTTTATTTATGCAGAGGCCGAGGCCGCCTCGGCC
TCTGAGCTATTCCAGAAGTAGTGAGGAGGCTTTTTTGGAGGCCTAGGCTTTTGCAAAAAGCTAACTTGTT
TATTGCAGCTTATAATGGTTACAAATAAAGCAATAGCATCACAAATTTCACAAATAAAGCATTTTTTTCA
CTGCATTCTAGTTGTGGTTTGTCCAAACTCATCAATGTATCTTATCATGTCTGGATCCGCTGCATTAATG
AATCGGCCAACGCGCGGGGAGAGGCGGTTTGCGTATTGGGCGCTCTTCCGCTTCCTCGCTCACTGACTCG
CTGCGCTCGGTCGTTCGGCTGCGGCGAGCGGTATCAGCTCACTCAAAGGCGGTAATACGGTTATCCACAG
AATCAGGGGATAACGCAGGAAAGAACATGTGAGCAAAAGGCCAGCAAAAGGCCAGGAACCGTAAAAAGGC
CGCGTTGCTGGCGTTTTTCCATAGGCTCCGCCCCCCTGACGAGCATCACAAAAATCGACGCTCAAGTCAG
AGGTGGCGAAACCCGACAGGACTATAAAGATACCAGGCGTTTCCCCCTGGAAGCTCCCTCGTGCGCTCTC
CTGTTCCGACCCTGCCGCTTACCGGATACCTGTCCGCCTTTCTCCCTTCGGGAAGCGTGGCGCTTTCTCA
TAGCTCACGCTGTAGGTATCTCAGTTCGGTGTAGGTCGTTCGCTCCAAGCTGGGCTGTGTGCACGAACCC
CCCGTTCAGCCCGACCGCTGCGCCTTATCCGGTAACTATCGTCTTGAGTCCAACCCGGTAAGACACGACT
TATCGCCACTGGCAGCAGCCACTGGTAACAGGATTAGCAGAGCGAGGTATGTAGGCGGTGCTACAGAGTT
CTTGAAGTGGTGGCCTAACTACGGCTACACTAGAAGAACAGTATTTGGTATCTGCGCTCTGCTGAAGCCA
GTTACCTTCGGAAAAAGAGTTGGTAGCTCTTGATCCGGCAAACAAACCACCGCTGGTAGCGGTGGTTTTT
TTGTTTGCAAGCAGCAGATTACGCGCAGAAAAAAAGGATCTCAAGAAGATCCTTTGATCTTTTCTACGGG
GTCTGACGCTCAGTGGAACGAAAACTCACGTTAAGGGATTTTGGTCATGAGATTATCAAAAAGGATCTTC
ACCTAGATCCTTTTAAATTAAAAATGAAGTTTTAAATCAATCTAAAGTATATATGAGTAAACTTGGTCTG
ACAGTTACCAATGCTTAATCAGTGAGGCACCTATCTCAGCGATCTGTCTATTTCGTTCATCCATAGTTGC
CTGACTCCCCGTCGTGTAGATAACTACGATACGGGAGGGCTTACCATCTGGCCCCAGTGCTGCAATGATA
CCGCGAGACCCACGCTCACCGGCTCCAGATTTATCAGCAATAAACCAGCCAGCCGGAAGGGCCGAGCGCA
GAAGTGGTCCTGCAACTTTATCCGCCTCCATCCAGTCTATTAATTGTTGCCGGGAAGCTAGAGTAAGTAG
TTCGCCAGTTAATAGTTTGCGCAACGTTGTTGCCATTGCTACAGGCATCGTGGTGTCACGCTCGTCGTTT
GGTATGGCTTCATTCAGCTCCGGTTCCCAACGATCAAGGCGAGTTACATGATCCCCCATGTTGTGCAAAA
AAGCGGTTAGCTCCTTCGGTCCTCCGATCGTTGTCAGAAGTAAGTTGGCCGCAGTGTTATCACTCATGGT
TATGGCAGCACTGCATAATTCTCTTACTGTCATGCCATCCGTAAGATGCTTTTCTGTGACTGGTGAGTAC
TCAACCAAGTCATTCTGAGAATAGTGTATGCGGCGACCGAGTTGCTCTTGCCCGGCGTCAATACGGGATA
ATACCGCGCCACATAGCAGAACTTTAAAAGTGCTCATCATTGGAAAACGTTCTTCGGGGCGAAAACTCTC
AAGGATCTTACCGCTGTTGAGATCCAGTTCGATGTAACCCACTCGTGCACCCAACTGATCTTCAGCATCT
TTTACTTTCACCAGCGTTTCTGGGTGAGCAAAAACAGGAAGGCAAAATGCCGCAAAAAAGGGAATAAGGG
CGACACGGAAATGTTGAATACTCATACTCTTCCTTTTTCAATATTATTGAAGCATTTATCAGGGTTATTG
TCTCATGAGCGGATACATATTTGAATGTATTTAGAAAAATAAACAAATAGGGGTTCCGCGCACATTTCCC
CGAAAAGTGCCACCTGGGTCGACATTGATTATTGACTAGTTATTAATAGTAATCAATTACGGGGTCATTA
GTTCATAGCCCATATATGGAGTTCCGCGTTACATAACTTACGGTAAATGGCCCGCCTGGCTGACCGCCCA
ACGACCCCCGCCCATTGACGTCAATAATGACGTATGTTCCCATAGTAACGCCAATAGGGACTTTCCATTG
ACGTCAATGGGTGGAGTATTTACGGTAAACTGCCCACTTGGCAGTACATCAAGTGTATCATATGCCAAGT
ACGCCCCCTATTGACGTCAATGACGGTAAATGGCCCGCCTGGCATTATGCCCAGTACATGACCTTATGGG
ACTTTCCTACTTGGCAGTACATCTACGTATTAGTCATCGCTATTACCATGGTCGAGGTGAGCCCCACGTT
CTGCTTCACTCTCCCCATCTCCCCCCCCTCCC
